Addgene plasmid #240287: pvPE-V3
Purpose: Encodes third generation porcine endogenous retrovirus-derived prime editing (pvPE) system into mammalian cells for gene editing.
Depositing lab: Lusheng Huang. Publication: Highly efficient prime editors for mammalian genome editing based on porcine retrovirus reverse transcriptase. Liu W, Duan W, Peng Z, Liao Y, Wang X, Liu R, Jing Q, Jiang H, Fan Y, Ge L, Huang L, Xing Y. Trends Biotechnol. 2025 Aug 30:S0167-7799(25)00314-2. doi: 10.1016/j.tibtech.2025.07.029. PubMed 40885667.
Backbone
  Vector backbone: pCMV
  Vector type: Mammalian Expression, CRISPR
Growth in bacteria
  Bacterial resistance: Ampicillin, 100 μg/mL
  Growth temperature: 37°C
  Growth strain: DH5alpha
  Copy number: High Copy
Gene/Insert
  Gene/Insert name: pvPE-V3 (alt name: Cas9(H840A)-PERV-C RT(D199N, T305K, W312F, V222A, Y63R, C408R)-NCΔH)
  Species: Synthetic; Cas9 is from S. pyogenes;PERV-C RT is derived from C subtype porcine endogenous retroviruses found in Chinese Bama miniature pig
  Insert size (bp): 5955
  Promoter: CMV
  Tag / fusion protein: SV40 NLS (N terminal on backbone); SV40 NLS (C terminal on backbone)
  Cloning method: Gene Synthesis
  Sequencing primers: 5′ T7-forward; 3′ BGH-reverse
Terms and licenses: Academic/Nonprofit Terms; Industry Terms: Not Available to Industry
How to cite: pvPE-V3 was a gift from Lusheng Huang (Addgene plasmid # 240287 ; http://n2t.net/addgene:240287 ; RRID:Addgene_240287)
