[The description below was written by a language model from this plasmid's Addgene catalogue record and pLannotate feature annotations shown in this document.]
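Description:
pvPE-V3 is a mammalian expression plasmid on a pCMV backbone that encodes the third-generation version of a prime editor built around a porcine endogenous retrovirus reverse transcriptase. It is maintained in E. coli through a high-copy ColE1/pUC-type origin and selected with ampicillin via the β-lactamase gene. Short remnants of lac regulatory elements, an SV40 promoter fragment and a bom fragment in the feature table appear to be backbone leftovers. No mammalian selection marker is annotated, which suggests the plasmid is meant for transient delivery.

The payload is a synthetic fusion open reading frame of about 6 kb, driven by the human CMV immediate-early enhancer and promoter and terminated by the bovine growth hormone polyadenylation signal. A T7 promoter lies just upstream of the coding region. It serves as a sequencing primer site and could in principle support in vitro transcription. The fusion consists of the Streptococcus pyogenes Cas9 H840A nickase joined to a reverse transcriptase from a subtype C porcine endogenous retrovirus found in Chinese Bama miniature pigs. This enzyme carries six substitutions: D199N, T305K, W312F, V222A, Y63R and C408R. SV40 nuclear localisation signals flank the protein at both ends.

The automated annotation labels the region after Cas9 by homology as a short murine leukaemia virus gag nucleocapsid fragment followed by a retroviral pol fragment. These most likely correspond to the "NC" component in the insert name and to the PERV-C reverse transcriptase. The "ΔH" part of the name is not defined in the record. As with other prime editors, the protein would be co-delivered with a separately supplied pegRNA, which is not encoded here, to write programmed edits at nicked genomic target sites in mammalian cells.
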