Features (pLannotate 1.2.2; 18 found; start..end, strand, type, name):
      2..381     +  enhancer       CMV enhancer: human cytomegalovirus immediate early enhancer
    382..585     +  promoter       CMV promoter: human cytomegalovirus (CMV) immediate early promoter
    627..645     +  promoter       T7 promoter: promoter for bacteriophage T7 RNA polymerase
    716..2317    +  CDS            Cas9(N): N-terminal portion of Streptococcus pyogenes Cas9 (Zetsche et al., 2015)
   2318..4812    +  CDS            Cas9(C) (fragment): C-terminal portion of Streptococcus pyogenes Cas9 (Zetsche et al., 2015)
   4934..5041    +  CDS            gag (fragment): GAG_MLVAV - Experimental evidence at protein level: Swiss-Prot protein existence level 1. [Nucleocapsid protein p10-Gag]: Involved in the packaging and encapsidation of two copies of the genome. Binds with high affinity to conserved UCUG elements within the packaging signal, located near the 5'-end of the genome. This binding is dependent on genome dimerization. From AKV murine leukemia virus (AKR (endogenous) murine leukemia virus).
   5132..6754    +  CDS            pol (fragment): POL_AVIRE - Experimental evidence at protein level: Swiss-Prot protein existence level 1. [Integrase]: Catalyzes viral DNA integration into the host chromosome, by performing a series of DNA cutting and joining reactions. From Avian reticuloendotheliosis virus.
   6788..7012    +  polyA_signal   bGH poly(A) signal: bovine growth hormone polyadenylation signal
   7016..7037    +  promoter       SV40 promoter (fragment): SV40 enhancer and early promoter
   7042..7058    +  misc_feature   MCS (fragment): pBluescript multiple cloning site
   7107..7123    -  protein_bind   lac operator: The lac repressor binds to the lac operator to inhibit transcription in E. coli. This inhibition can be relieved by adding lactose or isopropyl-β-D-thiogalactopyranoside (IPTG). lac repressor encoded by lacI
   7131..7161    -  promoter       lac promoter: promoter for the E. coli lac operon
   7176..7197    -  protein_bind   CAP binding site: CAP binding activates transcription in the presence of cAMP. E. coli catabolite activator protein
   7210..7302    -  CDS            lacI (fragment): lac repressor; lacI; The lac repressor binds to the lac operator to inhibit transcription in E. coli. This inhibition can be relieved by adding lactose or isopropyl-β-D-thiogalactopyranoside (IPTG).
   7485..8073    -  rep_origin     ori: high-copy-number ColE1/pMB1/pBR322/pUC origin of replication
   8244..9104    -  CDS            AmpR: β-lactamase; bla; confers resistance to ampicillin, carbenicillin, and related antibiotics
   9105..9209    -  promoter       AmpR promoter: bla
   9280..9324    -  misc_feature   bom (fragment): basis of mobility region from pBR322
>Addgene plasmid #240287 | pvPE-V3 | addgene full sequence | sequence record 488808 | Addgene NGS Result
TGACATTGATTATTGACTAGTTATTAATAGTAATCAATTACGGGGTCATTAGTTCATAGCCCATATATGG
AGTTCCGCGTTACATAACTTACGGTAAATGGCCCGCCTGGCTGACCGCCCAACGACCCCCGCCCATTGAC
GTCAATAATGACGTATGTTCCCATAGTAACGCCAATAGGGACTTTCCATTGACGTCAATGGGTGGAGTAT
TTACGGTAAACTGCCCACTTGGCAGTACATCAAGTGTATCATATGCCAAGTACGCCCCCTATTGACGTCA
ATGACGGTAAATGGCCCGCCTGGCATTATGCCCAGTACATGACCTTATGGGACTTTCCTACTTGGCAGTA
CATCTACGTATTAGTCATCGCTATTACCATGGTGATGCGGTTTTGGCAGTACATCAATGGGCGTGGATAG
CGGTTTGACTCACGGGGATTTCCAAGTCTCCACCCCATTGACGTCAATGGGAGTTTGTTTTGGCACCAAA
ATCAACGGGACTTTCCAAAATGTCGTAACAACTCCGCCCCATTGACGCAAATGGGCGGTAGGCGTGTACG
GTGGGAGGTCTATATAAGCAGAGCTGGTTTAGTGAACCGTCAGATCCGCTAGAGATCCGCGGCCGCTAAT
ACGACTCACTATAGGGAGAGCCGCCACCATGAAACGGACAGCCGACGGAAGCGAGTTCGAGTCACCAAAG
AAGAAGCGGAAAGTCGACAAGAAGTACAGCATCGGCCTGGACATCGGCACCAACTCTGTGGGCTGGGCCG
TGATCACCGACGAGTACAAGGTGCCCAGCAAGAAATTCAAGGTGCTGGGCAACACCGACCGGCACAGCAT
CAAGAAGAACCTGATCGGAGCCCTGCTGTTCGACAGCGGCGAAACAGCCGAGGCCACCCGGCTGAAGAGA
ACCGCCAGAAGAAGATACACCAGACGGAAGAACCGGATCTGCTATCTGCAAGAGATCTTCAGCAACGAGA
TGGCCAAGGTGGACGACAGCTTCTTCCACAGACTGGAAGAGTCCTTCCTGGTGGAAGAGGATAAGAAGCA
CGAGCGGCACCCCATCTTCGGCAACATCGTGGACGAGGTGGCCTACCACGAGAAGTACCCCACCATCTAC
CACCTGAGAAAGAAACTGGTGGACAGCACCGACAAGGCCGACCTGCGGCTGATCTATCTGGCCCTGGCCC
ACATGATCAAGTTCCGGGGCCACTTCCTGATCGAGGGCGACCTGAACCCCGACAACAGCGACGTGGACAA
GCTGTTCATCCAGCTGGTGCAGACCTACAACCAGCTGTTCGAGGAAAACCCCATCAACGCCAGCGGCGTG
GACGCCAAGGCCATCCTGTCTGCCAGACTGAGCAAGAGCAGACGGCTGGAAAATCTGATCGCCCAGCTGC
CCGGCGAGAAGAAGAATGGCCTGTTCGGAAACCTGATTGCCCTGAGCCTGGGCCTGACCCCCAACTTCAA
GAGCAACTTCGACCTGGCCGAGGATGCCAAACTGCAGCTGAGCAAGGACACCTACGACGACGACCTGGAC
AACCTGCTGGCCCAGATCGGCGACCAGTACGCCGACCTGTTTCTGGCCGCCAAGAACCTGTCCGACGCCA
TCCTGCTGAGCGACATCCTGAGAGTGAACACCGAGATCACCAAGGCCCCCCTGAGCGCCTCTATGATCAA
GAGATACGACGAGCACCACCAGGACCTGACCCTGCTGAAAGCTCTCGTGCGGCAGCAGCTGCCTGAGAAG
TACAAAGAGATTTTCTTCGACCAGAGCAAGAACGGCTACGCCGGCTACATTGACGGCGGAGCCAGCCAGG
AAGAGTTCTACAAGTTCATCAAGCCCATCCTGGAAAAGATGGACGGCACCGAGGAACTGCTCGTGAAGCT
GAACAGAGAGGACCTGCTGCGGAAGCAGCGGACCTTCGACAACGGCAGCATCCCCCACCAGATCCACCTG
GGAGAGCTGCACGCCATTCTGCGGCGGCAGGAAGATTTTTACCCATTCCTGAAGGACAACCGGGAAAAGA
TCGAGAAGATCCTGACCTTCCGCATCCCCTACTACGTGGGCCCTCTGGCCAGGGGAAACAGCAGATTCGC
CTGGATGACCAGAAAGAGCGAGGAAACCATCACCCCCTGGAACTTCGAGGAAGTGGTGGACAAGGGCGCT
TCCGCCCAGAGCTTCATCGAGCGGATGACCAACTTCGATAAGAACCTGCCCAACGAGAAGGTGCTGCCCA
AGCACAGCCTGCTGTACGAGTACTTCACCGTGTATAACGAGCTGACCAAAGTGAAATACGTGACCGAGGG
AATGAGAAAGCCCGCCTTCCTGAGCGGCGAGCAGAAAAAGGCCATCGTGGACCTGCTGTTCAAGACCAAC
CGGAAAGTGACCGTGAAGCAGCTGAAAGAGGACTACTTCAAGAAAATCGAGTGCTTCGACTCCGTGGAAA
TCTCCGGCGTGGAAGATCGGTTCAACGCCTCCCTGGGCACATACCACGATCTGCTGAAAATTATCAAGGA
CAAGGACTTCCTGGACAATGAGGAAAACGAGGACATTCTGGAAGATATCGTGCTGACCCTGACACTGTTT
GAGGACAGAGAGATGATCGAGGAACGGCTGAAAACCTATGCCCACCTGTTCGACGACAAAGTGATGAAGC
AGCTGAAGCGGCGGAGATACACCGGCTGGGGCAGGCTGAGCCGGAAGCTGATCAACGGCATCCGGGACAA
GCAGTCCGGCAAGACAATCCTGGATTTCCTGAAGTCCGACGGCTTCGCCAACAGAAACTTCATGCAGCTG
ATCCACGACGACAGCCTGACCTTTAAAGAGGACATCCAGAAAGCCCAGGTGTCCGGCCAGGGCGATAGCC
TGCACGAGCACATTGCCAATCTGGCCGGCAGCCCCGCCATTAAGAAGGGCATCCTGCAGACAGTGAAGGT
GGTGGACGAGCTCGTGAAAGTGATGGGCCGGCACAAGCCCGAGAACATCGTGATCGAAATGGCCAGAGAG
AACCAGACCACCCAGAAGGGACAGAAGAACAGCCGCGAGAGAATGAAGCGGATCGAAGAGGGCATCAAAG
AGCTGGGCAGCCAGATCCTGAAAGAACACCCCGTGGAAAACACCCAGCTGCAGAACGAGAAGCTGTACCT
GTACTACCTGCAGAATGGGCGGGATATGTACGTGGACCAGGAACTGGACATCAACCGGCTGTCCGACTAC
GATGTGGACGCTATCGTGCCTCAGAGCTTTCTGAAGGACGACTCCATCGACAACAAGGTGCTGACCAGAA
GCGACAAGAACCGGGGCAAGAGCGACAACGTGCCCTCCGAAGAGGTCGTGAAGAAGATGAAGAACTACTG
GCGGCAGCTGCTGAACGCCAAGCTGATTACCCAGAGAAAGTTCGACAATCTGACCAAGGCCGAGAGAGGC
GGCCTGAGCGAACTGGATAAGGCCGGCTTCATCAAGAGACAGCTGGTGGAAACCCGGCAGATCACAAAGC
ACGTGGCACAGATCCTGGACTCCCGGATGAACACTAAGTACGACGAGAATGACAAGCTGATCCGGGAAGT
GAAAGTGATCACCCTGAAGTCCAAGCTGGTGTCCGATTTCCGGAAGGATTTCCAGTTTTACAAAGTGCGC
GAGATCAACAACTACCACCACGCCCACGACGCCTACCTGAACGCCGTCGTGGGAACCGCCCTGATCAAAA
AGTACCCTAAGCTGGAAAGCGAGTTCGTGTACGGCGACTACAAGGTGTACGACGTGCGGAAGATGATCGC
CAAGAGCGAGCAGGAAATCGGCAAGGCTACCGCCAAGTACTTCTTCTACAGCAACATCATGAACTTTTTC
AAGACCGAGATTACCCTGGCCAACGGCGAGATCCGGAAGCGGCCTCTGATCGAGACAAACGGCGAAACCG
GGGAGATCGTGTGGGATAAGGGCCGGGATTTTGCCACCGTGCGGAAAGTGCTGAGCATGCCCCAAGTGAA
TATCGTGAAAAAGACCGAGGTGCAGACAGGCGGCTTCAGCAAAGAGTCTATCCTGCCCAAGAGGAACAGC
GATAAGCTGATCGCCAGAAAGAAGGACTGGGACCCTAAGAAGTACGGCGGCTTCGACAGCCCCACCGTGG
CCTATTCTGTGCTGGTGGTGGCCAAAGTGGAAAAGGGCAAGTCCAAGAAACTGAAGAGTGTGAAAGAGCT
GCTGGGGATCACCATCATGGAAAGAAGCAGCTTCGAGAAGAATCCCATCGACTTTCTGGAAGCCAAGGGC
TACAAAGAAGTGAAAAAGGACCTGATCATCAAGCTGCCTAAGTACTCCCTGTTCGAGCTGGAAAACGGCC
GGAAGAGAATGCTGGCCTCTGCCGGCGAACTGCAGAAGGGAAACGAACTGGCCCTGCCCTCCAAATATGT
GAACTTCCTGTACCTGGCCAGCCACTATGAGAAGCTGAAGGGCTCCCCCGAGGATAATGAGCAGAAACAG
CTGTTTGTGGAACAGCACAAGCACTACCTGGACGAGATCATCGAGCAGATCAGCGAGTTCTCCAAGAGAG
TGATCCTGGCCGACGCTAATCTGGACAAAGTGCTGTCCGCCTACAACAAGCACCGGGATAAGCCCATCAG
AGAGCAGGCCGAGAATATCATCCACCTGTTTACCCTGACCAATCTGGGAGCCCCTGCCGCCTTCAAGTAC
TTTGACACCACCATCGACCGGAAGAGGTACACCAGCACCAAAGAGGTGCTGGACGCCACCCTGATCCACC
AGAGCATCACCGGCCTGTACGAGACACGGATCGACCTGTCTCAGCTGGGAGGTGACTCTGGAGGATCTAG
CGGAGGATCCTCTGGCAGCGAGACACCAGGAACAAGCGAGTCAGCAACACCAGAGAGCAGTGGCGGCAGC
AGCGGCGGCAGCAGCGATTTTAGGAAAATTAGGTCAGGCCCTAGACAGTTAGGGAACCTGGGCAATAGGA
CCCCACTCGACAAGGACCAATGTGCATATTGTAAAGAAAAAGGACACTGGGCAAGGGACTGCCCCAAGAA
GGGAAACAAAGGACTGAAGGTCTTAGCTCTGGAAGAAGATAAATCCGGTAGCGAAACACCGGGGACTTCA
GAATCGGCCACCCCGGAGTCTACCCTGCAGCTGGATGATGAATACAGACTATACAGTCCTCTGGTGAAGC
CAGACCAGAATATCCAGTTCTGGCTCGAGCAGTTCCCTCAGGCCTGGGCTGAAACCGCCGGAGTGGGCCT
GGCCAAACAGGTGCCCCCTCAAGTCATTCAGCTCAAGGCCTCTGCCACTCCAGTGTCTGTGCGGCAGAGA
CCGCTGTCTAAGGAAGCTAGAGAAGGCATCCGGCCACACGTACAAAGACTGATACAGCAGGGCATCCTGG
TGCCTGTTCAGAGCCCCTGGAACACCCCCCTGCTGCCTGTGAGAAAACCTGGAACAAATGATTACCGGCC
TGTGCAGGACCTGAGAGAGGTCAACAAACGGGTGCAGGATATCCATCCTACCGTGCCCAACCCCTATAAC
CTGCTGTGTGCCCTGCCACCACAGCGGAGCTGGTACACAGTTCTGGATCTGAAGGATGCCTTCTTCTGTC
TGCGGCTCCACCCAACCAGCCAGCCTCTCTTTGCTTTTGAATGGCGGGACCCTGGCGCCGGCCGAACGGG
CCAGCTAACCTGGACAAGACTGCCCCAGGGTTTTAAAAACTCTCCCACCATCTTTAATGAAGCCCTTCAC
AGGGACCTCGCCAATTTTAGAATCCAGCACCCTCAAGTAACTCTGCTCCAGTATGCTGATGACCTGCTAC
TTGCCGGCGCCACCAAGCAAGACTGTTTGGAAGGAACCAAAGCCCTGCTGCTGGAGCTGTCTGACCTAGG
CTACCGAGCAAGTGCTAAGAAGGCACAGATCTGCCGGCGAGAGGTCACATACCTAGGATACAGCCTCAGA
GGCGGCCAGAGGTGGCTCACCGAGGCCAGGAAGAGGACCGTGGTGCAGATCCCAGCCCCAACCACGGCAA
AGCAGGTGAGGGAATTTCTGGGGAAGGCCGGGTTCTGCAGACTGTTCATTCCTGGCTTCGCCACCTTGGC
GGCTCCCCTCTACCCACTTACAAAGGAGAAGGGCGAGTTCTCCTGGGCGCCAGAGCATCAGAAGGCCTTT
GACGCCATCAAAAAGGCTCTGCTGTCTGCCCCAGCCCTGGCCTTACCAGATGTCACCAAGCCGTTCACCC
TGTATGTTGATGAAAGAAAAGGGGTCGCGCGGGGCGTACTGACCCAGACTCTGGGCCCATGGAGACGGCC
TGTGGCCTACCTAAGCAAGAAGCTGGACCCTGTTGCCTCAGGCTGGCCCGTGAGACTGAAAGCCATAGCT
GCTGTGGCCATCCTGGTGAAGGATGCAGACAAGCTAACTCTAGGTCAGAACATCACCGTCATCGCCCCCC
ACGCTCTGGAAAACATCGTGCGCCAGCCCCCAGACCGCTGGATGACCAACGCCCGCATGACACACTATCA
GAGCCTCTTACTGACAGAGAGGGTGACGTTTGCTCCTCCCGCCGCCCTCAATCCTGCCACCCTGCTACCT
GAAGAAACCGACGAACCCGTGACCCACGACTGCCACCAGTTGCTCATCGAGGAAACAGGAGTCAGGAAAG
ACTTGACGGACATCCCTCTATCTGGCGGCTCAAAAAGAACCGCCGACGGCAGCGAATTCGAGCCCAAGAA
GAAGAGGAAAGTCTAACCGGTCATCATCACCATCACCATTGAGTTTAAACCCGCTGATCAGCCTCGACTG
TGCCTTCTAGTTGCCAGCCATCTGTTGTTTGCCCCTCCCCCGTGCCTTCCTTGACCCTGGAAGGTGCCAC
TCCCACTGTCCTTTCCTAATAAAATGAGAAAATTGCATCGCATTGTCTGAGTAGGTGTCATTCTATTCTG
GGGGGTGGGGTGGGGCAGGACAGCAAGGGGGAGGATTGGGAAGACAATAGCAGGCATGCTGGGGATGCGG
TGGGCTCTATGGCTTCTGAGGCGGAAAGAACCAGCTGGGGCTCGATACCGTCGACCTCTAGCTAGAGCTT
GGCGTAATCATGGTCATAGCTGTTTCCTGTGTGAAATTGTTATCCGCTCACAATTCCACACAACATACGA
GCCGGAAGCATAAAGTGTAAAGCCTAGGGTGCCTAATGAGTGAGCTAACTCACATTAATTGCGTTGCGCT
CACTGCCCGCTTTCCAGTCGGGAAACCTGTCGTGCCAGCTGCATTAATGAATCGGCCAACGCGCGGGGAG
AGGCGGTTTGCGTATTGGGCGCTCTTCCGCTTCCTCGCTCACTGACTCGCTGCGCTCGGTCGTTCGGCTG
CGGCGAGCGGTATCAGCTCACTCAAAGGCGGTAATACGGTTATCCACAGAATCAGGGGATAACGCAGGAA
AGAACATGTGAGCAAAAGGCCAGCAAAAGGCCAGGAACCGTAAAAAGGCCGCGTTGCTGGCGTTTTTCCA
TAGGCTCCGCCCCCCTGACGAGCATCACAAAAATCGACGCTCAAGTCAGAGGTGGCGAAACCCGACAGGA
CTATAAAGATACCAGGCGTTTCCCCCTGGAAGCTCCCTCGTGCGCTCTCCTGTTCCGACCCTGCCGCTTA
CCGGATACCTGTCCGCCTTTCTCCCTTCGGGAAGCGTGGCGCTTTCTCATAGCTCACGCTGTAGGTATCT
CAGTTCGGTGTAGGTCGTTCGCTCCAAGCTGGGCTGTGTGCACGAACCCCCCGTTCAGCCCGACCGCTGC
GCCTTATCCGGTAACTATCGTCTTGAGTCCAACCCGGTAAGACACGACTTATCGCCACTGGCAGCAGCCA
CTGGTAACAGGATTAGCAGAGCGAGGTATGTAGGCGGTGCTACAGAGTTCTTGAAGTGGTGGCCTAACTA
CGGCTACACTAGAAGAACAGTATTTGGTATCTGCGCTCTGCTGAAGCCAGTTACCTTCGGAAAAAGAGTT
GGTAGCTCTTGATCCGGCAAACAAACCACCGCTGGTAGCGGTGGTTTTTTTGTTTGCAAGCAGCAGATTA
CGCGCAGAAAAAAAGGATCTCAAGAAGATCCTTTGATCTTTTCTACGGGGTCTGACACTCAGTGGAACGA
AAACTCACGTTAAGGGATTTTGGTCATGAGATTATCAAAAAGGATCTTCACCTAGATCCTTTTAAATTAA
AAATGAAGTTTTAAATCAATCTAAAGTATATATGAGTAAACTTGGTCTGACAGTTACCAATGCTTAATCA
GTGAGGCACCTATCTCAGCGATCTGTCTATTTCGTTCATCCATAGTTGCCTGACTCCCCGTCGTGTAGAT
AACTACGATACGGGAGGGCTTACCATCTGGCCCCAGTGCTGCAATGATACCGCGAGACCCACGCTCACCG
GCTCCAGATTTATCAGCAATAAACCAGCCAGCCGGAAGGGCCGAGCGCAGAAGTGGTCCTGCAACTTTAT
CCGCCTCCATCCAGTCTATTAATTGTTGCCGGGAAGCTAGAGTAAGTAGTTCGCCAGTTAATAGTTTGCG
CAACGTTGTTGCCATTGCTACAGGCATCGTGGTGTCACGCTCGTCGTTTGGTATGGCTTCATTCAGCTCC
GGTTCCCAACGATCAAGGCGAGTTACATGATCCCCCATGTTGTGCAAAAAAGCGGTTAGCTCCTTCGGTC
CTCCGATCGTTGTCAGAAGTAAGTTGGCCGCAGTGTTATCACTCATGGTTATGGCAGCACTGCATAATTC
TCTTACTGTCATGCCATCCGTAAGATGCTTTTCTGTGACTGGTGAGTACTCAACCAAGTCATTCTGAGAA
TAGTGTATGCGGCGACCGAGTTGCTCTTGCCCGGCGTCAATACGGGATAATACCGCGCCACATAGCAGAA
CTTTAAAAGTGCTCATCATTGGAAAACGTTCTTCGGGGCGAAAACTCTCAAGGATCTTACCGCTGTTGAG
ATCCAGTTCGATGTAACCCACTCGTGCACCCAACTGATCTTCAGCATCTTTTACTTTCACCAGCGTTTCT
GGGTGAGCAAAAACAGGAAGGCAAAATGCCGCAAAAAAGGGAATAAGGGCGACACGGAAATGTTGAATAC
TCATACTCTTCCTTTTTCAATATTATTGAAGCATTTATCAGGGTTATTGTCTCATGAGCGGATACATATT
TGAATGTATTTAGAAAAATAAACAAATAGGGGTTCCGCGCACATTTCCCCGAAAAGTGCCACCTGACGTC
GACGGATCGGGAGATCGATCTCCCGATCCCCTAGGGTCTACTCTCAGTACAATCTGCTCTGATGCCGCAT
AGTTAAGCCAGTATCTGCTCCCTGCTTGTGTGTTGGAGGTCGCTGAGTAGTGCGCGAGCAAAATTTAAGC
TACAACAAGGCAAGGCTTGACCGACAATTGCATGAAGAATCTGCTTAGGGTTAGGCGTTTTGCGCTGCTT
CGCGATGTACGGGCCAGATATACGCGT
